Addgene plasmid #82371: pGCG26
Purpose: YFP expressed from pJ23119 in the glpK locus with gentamicin resistance
Depositing lab: Brian Pfleger. Depositing organization: University of Wisconsin, Madison. Publication: CRISPR interference as a titratable, trans-acting regulatory tool for metabolic engineering in the cyanobacterium Synechococcus sp. strain PCC 7002. Gordon GC, Korosh TC, Cameron JC, Markley AL, Begemann MB, Pfleger BF. Metab Eng. 2016 Jul 29. pii: S1096-7176(16)30062-3. doi: 10.1016/j.ymben.2016.07.007. PubMed 27481676.
Backbone
  Vector backbone: pUC19
  Total vector size (bp): 6079
Growth in bacteria
  Bacterial resistance: Ampicillin, 100 μg/mL
  Growth temperature: 37°C
  Growth strain: DH5alpha
  Copy number: High Copy
Gene/Insert
  Gene/Insert name: YFP
  Promoter: PJ23119
  Cloning method: Gibson Cloning
  Sequencing primers: 5′ TTGGGTAACGCCAGGGT; 3′ cactttatgcttccggctcgtatg
Terms and licenses: Academic/Nonprofit Terms; Industry Terms: Not Available to Industry
How to cite: pGCG26 was a gift from Brian Pfleger (Addgene plasmid # 82371 ; http://n2t.net/addgene:82371 ; RRID:Addgene_82371)
