[The description below was written by a language model from this plasmid's Addgene catalogue record and pLannotate feature annotations shown in this document.]
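Description:
pGCG26 is a 6,079 bp pUC19-based integration plasmid built by Gibson assembly for placing a constitutive YFP reporter into the glpK locus of a cyanobacterial chromosome. The associated work concerns Synechococcus sp. PCC 7002, although the record does not name the target host in its own fields. In E. coli it replicates from the high-copy ColE1/pUC origin and is selected with ampicillin through the bla gene and its promoter. The remaining pUC19 features, namely the lac promoter, operator and CAP site and the lacZα fragment, flank the inserted region and are vestigial backbone elements.

The payload begins with the J23119 promoter, a strong constitutive synthetic bacterial promoter from the Registry of Standard Biological Parts. It drives an EYFP coding sequence, which is followed by a T7 terminator. The short hits annotated as capTEV, SET1 and CmR fragments are probably partial matches to linker or carry-over vector sequence rather than functional tags. Downstream lies a gentamicin resistance cassette, in which aacC1 (gentamicin acetyltransferase) is expressed from the class 1 integron Pc promoter. This cassette provides selection for integrants.

The unannotated stretches on either side of the reporter and marker presumably hold the homology arms for double-crossover recombination at glpK. The right-hand stretch includes a region with a partial match to a cyanobacterial stpA-like gene. The feature table does not label these arms explicitly.

Because the pUC origin is not expected to function in cyanobacteria, gentamicin-resistant transformants should carry the chromosomally integrated cassette. Such a strain gives a stable fluorescent readout. In the context of the linked publication, this reporter would suit measurement of CRISPR interference-mediated repression.
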