Features (pLannotate 1.2.2; 19 found; start..end, strand, type, name):
    732..836     -  promoter       AmpR promoter: bla
    931..966     +  CDS            rop (fragment): Rop protein, which maintains plasmids at low copy number; rop
   1068..1167    +  misc_feature   bom (fragment): basis of mobility region from pBR322
   1173..1330    -  CDS            lacZα (fragment): LacZα fragment of β-galactosidase; lacZ fragment
   1944..1978    +  promoter       J23119 promoter: bacterial promoter (Registry of Standard Biological Parts BBa J23119)
   2030..2047    +  CDS            capTEV™ (fragment): composite tag for in vivo biotinylation, TEV protease cleavage, and 6xHis tagging
   2105..2824    +  CDS            EYFP: enhanced YFP mammalian codon-optimized
   2851..2900    +  CDS            SET1 (fragment): solubility-enhancement tag derived from T7 phage gene 10B
   2908..2955    +  terminator     T7 terminator: transcription terminator for bacteriophage T7 RNA polymerase
   2975..3091    -  CDS            CmR (fragment): chloramphenicol acetyltransferase; cat; confers resistance to chloramphenicol
   3129..3157    +  promoter       Pc promoter: intI1 (promoter lies within the coding sequence); class 1 integron promoter
   3346..3879    +  CDS            GmR: gentamycin acetyltransferase; aacC1; confers resistance to gentamycin
   4246..4761    +  CDS            stpA (fragment): STPA_SYNY3 - Experimental evidence at protein level: Swiss-Prot protein existence level 1. Phosphorylates glucosylglycerol-phosphate the precursor of the osmoprotectant glucosylglycerol necessary for salt adaptation of Synechocystis. From Synechocystis sp. (strain PCC 6803 / Kazusa).
   4813..4829    -  protein_bind   lac operator: The lac repressor binds to the lac operator to inhibit transcription in E. coli. This inhibition can be relieved by adding lactose or isopropyl-β-D-thiogalactopyranoside (IPTG). lac repressor encoded by lacI
   4837..4867    -  promoter       lac promoter: promoter for the E. coli lac operon
   4882..4903    -  protein_bind   CAP binding site: CAP binding activates transcription in the presence of cAMP. E. coli catabolite activator protein
   4916..5008    -  CDS            lacI (fragment): lac repressor; lacI; The lac repressor binds to the lac operator to inhibit transcription in E. coli. This inhibition can be relieved by adding lactose or isopropyl-β-D-thiogalactopyranoside (IPTG).
   5191..5779    -  rep_origin     ori: high-copy-number ColE1/pMB1/pBR322/pUC origin of replication
   5950..731     -  CDS            AmpR (across the origin): β-lactamase; bla; confers resistance to ampicillin, carbenicillin, and related antibiotics
>Addgene plasmid #82371 | pGCG26 | depositor full sequence | sequence record 156018 | pGCG26 sequence 6079 bps
ATGATACCGCGAGACCCACGCTCACCGGCTCCAGATTTATCAGCAATAAACCAGCCAGCCGGAAGGGCCG
AGCGCAGAAGTGGTCCTGCAACTTTATCCGCCTCCATCCAGTCTATTAATTGTTGCCGGGAAGCTAGAGT
AAGTAGTTCGCCAGTTAATAGTTTGCGCAACGTTGTTGCCATTGCTACAGGCATCGTGGTGTCACGCTCG
TCGTTTGGTATGGCTTCATTCAGCTCCGGTTCCCAACGATCAAGGCGAGTTACATGATCCCCCATGTTGT
GCAAAAAAGCGGTTAGCTCCTTCGGTCCTCCGATCGTTGTCAGAAGTAAGTTGGCCGCAGTGTTATCACT
CATGGTTATGGCAGCACTGCATAATTCTCTTACTGTCATGCCATCCGTAAGATGCTTTTCTGTGACTGGT
GAGTACTCAACCAAGTCATTCTGAGAATAGTGTATGCGGCGACCGAGTTGCTCTTGCCCGGCGTCAATAC
GGGATAATACCGCGCCACATAGCAGAACTTTAAAAGTGCTCATCATTGGAAAACGTTCTTCGGGGCGAAA
ACTCTCAAGGATCTTACCGCTGTTGAGATCCAGTTCGATGTAACCCACTCGTGCACCCAACTGATCTTCA
GCATCTTTTACTTTCACCAGCGTTTCTGGGTGAGCAAAAACAGGAAGGCAAAATGCCGCAAAAAAGGGAA
TAAGGGCGACACGGAAATGTTGAATACTCATACTCTTCCTTTTTCAATATTATTGAAGCATTTATCAGGG
TTATTGTCTCATGAGCGGATACATATTTGAATGTATTTAGAAAAATAAACAAATAGGGGTTCCGCGCACA
TTTCCCCGAAAAGTGCCACCTGACGTCTAAGAAACCATTATTATCATGACATTAACCTATAAAAATAGGC
GTATCACGAGGCCCTTTCGTCTCGCGCGTTTCGGTGATGACGGTGAAAACCTCTGACACATGCAGCTCCC
GGAGACGGTCACAGCTTGTCTGTAAGCGGATGCCGGGAGCAGACAAGCCCGTCAGGGCGCGTCAGCGGGT
GTTGGCGGGTGTCGGGGCTGGCTTAACTATGCGGCATCAGAGCAGATTGTACTGAGAGTGCACCATATGC
GGTGTGAAATACCGCACAGATGCGTAAGGAGAAAATACCGCATCAGGCGCCATTCGCCATTCAGGCTGCG
CAACTGTTGGGAAGGGCGATCGGTGCGGGCCTCTTCGCTATTACGCCAGCTGGCGAAAGGGGGATGTGCT
GCAAGGCGATTAAGTTGGGTAACGCCAGGGTTTTCCCAGTCACGACGTTGTAAAACGACGGCCAGTGAAT
TCGAGCTCGGTACCCGGGTGAAGCGATTGGCTATGATCTACCAAAGCTGGCGATTTTTCTGCAAACCGAA
TTAGAACCACAATTTGATTTTTTAAAGCCGATTACCATTGCCAACCTGAAGGAAATAGCGATCGCCTTTA
TGGAGGATGGCCACGAGGCTTGTCGGGTCTCCCATTATTGTGGATCGGTACCGGATGAGCGGGCGAGCTT
TAATTTACGCTTGCGGCAATATCGCCAGGCCCAGCCTTGGCTGCGAAATCATCTCGATCCTGCAAGGGGC
GATCGCCTGCACCATTGGTCGGATCACCAACGCACCATTTTCTACGGCAGGCGCACCAATCCCGACACCC
AGCAGCGGCTTGTGTTAGTGGCGCACATGGCCGGGGCTCCGAAGACCGTTGAGATTGGCAAATGGCTCGC
CCTGGATTTGGATCGTTGGCAGTTGGCGATCGCCACACCGACTTTGAAGATCAACACCATCTATGACTTA
GCCCAAATTCACTTGCACAATGGCGAAGGTTTTCTGTTATCTGAAATTCCTCCCTAAATGATGTCTTTTG
AGCCTAAAAACACACTTTTTTGACCTAATTTAACCCATTTAAAAAAGCTCGAGTTGACAGCTAGCTCAGT
CCTAGGTATAATGCTAGCTACTAGTGCATCGCTATCGCGTATACTATTTACGAGACACATACCATGGGCC
ATCATCATCATCATCATCATCATCATCACAGCAGCGGCCATATCGAAGGTCGTCATATGCAGGCAGCAGC
CTCGATGGTGAGCAAGGGCGAGGAGCTGTTCACCGGGGTGGTGCCCATCCTGGTCGAGCTGGACGGCGAC
GTAAACGGCCACAAGTTCAGCGTGTCCGGCGAGGGCGAGGGCGATGCCACCTACGGCAAGCTGACCCTGA
AGTTCATCTGCACCACCGGCAAGCTGCCCGTGCCCTGGCCCACCCTCGTGACCACCTTCGGCTACGGCCT
GCAGTGCTTCGCCCGCTACCCCGACCACATGAAGCAGCACGACTTCTTCAAGTCCGCCATGCCCGAAGGC
TACGTCCAGGAGCGCACCATCTTCTTCAAGGACGACGGCAACTACAAGACCCGCGCCGAGGTGAGGTTCG
AGGGCGACACCCTGGTGAACCGCATCGAGCTGAAGGGCATCGACTTCAAGGAGGACGGCAACATCCTGGG
GCACAAGCTGGAGTACAACTACAACAGCCACAACGTCTATATCATGGCCGACAAGCAGAAGAACGGCATC
AAGGTGAACTTCAAGATCCGCCACAACATCGAGGACGGCAGCGTGCAGCTCGCCGACCACTACCAGCAGA
ACACCCCCATCGGCGACGGCCCCGTGCTGCTGCCCGACAACCACTACCTGAGCTACCAGTCCGCCCTGAG
CAAAGACCCCAACGAGAAGCGCGATCACATGGTCCTGCTGGAGTTCGTGACCGCCGCCGGGATCACTCTC
GGCATGGACGAGCTGTACAAGTAACGAGGGCGGTGCTTTGGCAGGATCCGGCTGCTAACAAAGCCCGAAA
GGAAGCTGAGTTGGCTGCTGCCACCGCTGAGCAATAACTAGCATAACCCCTTGGGGCCTCTAAACGGGTC
TTGACGGGTTTTTTGTCTAGACGCATGCATAAAAACTGTTGTAATTCATTAAGCATTCTGCCGACATGGA
AGCCATCACAAACGGCATGATGAACCTGAATCGCCAGCGGCATCAGCACCTTGTCGCCTTGCGTATAATA
TTTGCCCATGGACGCACACCGTGGAAACGGATGAAGGCACGAACCCAGTTGACATAAGCCTGTTCGGTTC
GTAAACTGTAATGCAAGTAGCGTATGCGCTCACGCAACTGGTCCAGAACCTTGACCGAACGCAGCGGTGG
TAACGGCGCAGTGGCGGTTTTCATGGCTTGTTATGACTGTTTTTTTGTACAGTCTATGCCTCGGGCATCC
AAGCAGCAAGCGCGTTACGCCGTGGGTCGATGTTTGATGTTATGGAGCAGCAACGATGTTACGCAGCAGC
AACGATGTTACGCAGCAGGGCAGTCGCCCTAAAACAAAGTTAGGTGGCTCAAGTATGGGCATCATTCGCA
CATGTAGGCTCGGCCCTGACCAAGTCAAATCCATGCGGGCTGCTCTTGATCTTTTCGGTCGTGAGTTCGG
AGACGTAGCCACCTACTCCCAACATCAGCCGGACTCCGATTACCTCGGGAACTTGCTCCGTAGTAAGACA
TTCATCGCGCTTGCTGCCTTCGACCAAGAAGCGGTTGTTGGCGCTCTCGCGGCTTACGTTCTGCCCAGGT
TTGAGCAGCCGCGTAGTGAGATCTATATCTATGATCTCGCAGTCTCCGGCGAGCACCGGAGGCAGGGCAT
TGCCACCGCGCTCATCAATCTCCTCAAGCATGAGGCCAACGCGCTTGGTGCTTATGTGATCTACGTGCAA
GCAGATTACGGTGACGATCCCGCAGTGGCTCTCTATACAAAGTTGGGCATACGGGAAGAAGTGATGCACT
TTGATATCGACCCAAGTACCGCCACCTAACAATTCGTTCAAGCCGAGATCGGCTTCCCGGCCGCGGAGTT
GTTCGGTAAATTGTCACAACGCCGCCAGGTGGCACTTTTCGGGGAAATGTGCGCGCCCGCGTTCCTGCTG
GCGCTGGGCCTGTTTCTGGCGCTGGACTTCCCGCTGTTCCGTCAGCAGCTTTTCGCCCACGGCCTTGATG
ATCGCGGCGGCCTTGGCCTGCATATCCCGATTCAACGGCCCCAGGGCGTCCAGAACGGGCTTCAGGCGCT
CCCGAAGGTGGATCCCCCCCTCTTGCCTACAGCATCTCCCCCAGGGGAGAATTCTTCCTGTTTCAACTCC
CTCTAACGTAAACCCATTGAATTTAAAAAAGACTTTATGACTGCTTTACTGCTCCATGACCAACATTATT
CCCTTGATCATGAAGCCTTTCTCTCAACCCTCAGCAACACAGAAAATTTACTCATTATTCAAGATCTAGA
TGGCGTTTGCATGGGGTTAGTCAAAGACCCCTTAACCCGCAAAATTGATCCTGACTATATCCGCGCCACA
CGCAAGTTTAGAGACCACTTCTTTGTCCTCACCAACGGTGAACATGAAGGCAGAAGGGGAGTAAATCGCA
TCGTTGAACGGGCATTTCGCAATGTTGAAGCCAAAGAGGAAACAAGCTATTTACCTGGTTTAGCAGCAGG
GGGTGTGCAATGGCAGACAGATAATGGCCAAATTTCCCATCCCGGTGTTAGCCAAGCAGAACTCGATTTC
CTTGCCACAGTGCCAGATTTAATTGGTCAAAGTTTAGGACAATTTTTTACTAAATATGTTGATATTTTTC
CCGCTGAGCTTCAACCTGAGCTGATCCATGCTTCTGTTTTAGATAATCTCGTTTCCTCTAGAGTCGACCT
GCAGGCATGCAAGCTTGGCGTAATCATGGTCATAGCTGTTTCCTGTGTGAAATTGTTATCCGCTCACAAT
TCCACACAACATACGAGCCGGAAGCATAAAGTGTAAAGCCTGGGGTGCCTAATGAGTGAGCTAACTCACA
TTAATTGCGTTGCGCTCACTGCCCGCTTTCCAGTCGGGAAACCTGTCGTGCCAGCTGCATTAATGAATCG
GCCAACGCGCGGGGAGAGGCGGTTTGCGTATTGGGCGCTCTTCCGCTTCCTCGCTCACTGACTCGCTGCG
CTCGGTCGTTCGGCTGCGGCGAGCGGTATCAGCTCACTCAAAGGCGGTAATACGGTTATCCACAGAATCA
GGGGATAACGCAGGAAAGAACATGTGAGCAAAAGGCCAGCAAAAGGCCAGGAACCGTAAAAAGGCCGCGT
TGCTGGCGTTTTTCCATAGGCTCCGCCCCCCTGACGAGCATCACAAAAATCGACGCTCAAGTCAGAGGTG
GCGAAACCCGACAGGACTATAAAGATACCAGGCGTTTCCCCCTGGAAGCTCCCTCGTGCGCTCTCCTGTT
CCGACCCTGCCGCTTACCGGATACCTGTCCGCCTTTCTCCCTTCGGGAAGCGTGGCGCTTTCTCATAGCT
CACGCTGTAGGTATCTCAGTTCGGTGTAGGTCGTTCGCTCCAAGCTGGGCTGTGTGCACGAACCCCCCGT
TCAGCCCGACCGCTGCGCCTTATCCGGTAACTATCGTCTTGAGTCCAACCCGGTAAGACACGACTTATCG
CCACTGGCAGCAGCCACTGGTAACAGGATTAGCAGAGCGAGGTATGTAGGCGGTGCTACAGAGTTCTTGA
AGTGGTGGCCTAACTACGGCTACACTAGAAGAACAGTATTTGGTATCTGCGCTCTGCTGAAGCCAGTTAC
CTTCGGAAAAAGAGTTGGTAGCTCTTGATCCGGCAAACAAACCACCGCTGGTAGCGGTGGTTTTTTTGTT
TGCAAGCAGCAGATTACGCGCAGAAAAAAAGGATCTCAAGAAGATCCTTTGATCTTTTCTACGGGGTCTG
ACGCTCAGTGGAACGAAAACTCACGTTAAGGGATTTTGGTCATGAGATTATCAAAAAGGATCTTCACCTA
GATCCTTTTAAATTAAAAATGAAGTTTTAAATCAATCTAAAGTATATATGAGTAAACTTGGTCTGACAGT
TACCAATGCTTAATCAGTGAGGCACCTATCTCAGCGATCTGTCTATTTCGTTCATCCATAGTTGCCTGAC
TCCCCGTCGTGTAGATAACTACGATACGGGAGGGCTTACCATCTGGCCCCAGTGCTGCA
