>Addgene plasmid #82371 | pGCG26 | addgene partial sequence | sequence record 165490 | gent-F 5'-tacgtgcaagcagattacgg-3'
AAGTTGGGCATACGGGAAGAAGTGATGCACTTTGATATCGACCCAAGTACCGCCACCTAACAATTCGTTC
AAGCCGAGATCGGCTTCCCGGCCGCGGAGTTGTTCGGTAAATTGTCACAACGCCGCAGGTGGCACTTTTC
GGGGAAATGTGCGCGCCCGCGTTCCTGCTGGCGCTGGGCCTGTTTCTGGCGCTGGACTTCCCGCTGTTCC
GTCAGCAGCTTTTCGCCCACGGCCTTGATGATCGCGGCGGCCTTGGCCTGCATATCCCGATTCAACGGCC
CCAGGGCGTCCAGAACGGGCTTCAGGCGCTCCCGAAGGTGGATCCCCCCCTCTTGCCTACAGCATCTCCC
CCAGGGGAGAATTCTTCCTGTTTCAACTCCCTCTAACGTAAACCCATTGAATTTAAAAAAGACTTTATGA
CTGCTTTACTGCTCCATGACCAACATTATTCCCTTGATCATGAAGCCTTTCTCTCAACCCTCAGCAACAC
AGAAAATTTACTCATTATTCAAGATCTAGATGGCGTTTGCATGGGGTTAGTCAAAGACCCCTTAACCCGC
AAAATTGATCCTGACTATATCCGCGCCACACGCAAGTTTAGAGACCACTTCTTTGTCCTCACCAACGGTG
AACATGAAGGCAGAAGGGGAGTAAATCGCATCGTTGAACGGGCATTTCGCAATGTTGAAGCCAAAGAGGA
AACAAGCTATTTACCTGGTTTAGCAGCAGGGGGTGTGCAATGGCAGACAGATAATGGCCAAATTTCCCAT
CCCGGTGTTAGCCAAGCAGAACTCGATTTCCTTGCC
