>Addgene plasmid #82371 | pGCG26 | addgene partial sequence | sequence record 165492 | EXFP-R 5'-GTCTTGTAGTTGCCGTCGTC-3'
TAGCCTTCGGGCATGGCGGACTTGAAGAAGTCGTGCTGCTTCATGTGGTCGGGGTAGCGGGCGAAGCACT
GCAGGCCGTAGCCGAAGGTGGTCACGAGGGTGGGCCAGGGCACGGGCAGCTTGCCGGTGGTGCAGATGAA
CTTCAGGGTCAGCTTGCCGTAGGTGGCATCGCCCTCGCCCTCGCCGGACACGCTGAACTTGTGGCCGTTT
ACGTCGCCGTCCAGCTCGACCAGGATGGGCACCACCCCGGTGAACAGCTCCTCGCCCTTGCTCACCATCG
AGGCTGCTGCCTGCATATGACGACCTTCGATATGGCCGCTGCTGTGATGATGATGATGATGATGATGATG
ATGGCCCATGGTATGTGTCTCGTAAATAGTATACGCGATAGCGATGCACTAGTAGCTAGCATTATACCTA
GGACTGAGCTAGCTGTCAACTCGAGCTTTTTTAAATGGGTTAAATTAGGTCAAAAAAGTGTGTTTTTAGG
CTCAAAAGACATCATTTAGGGAGGAATTTCAGATAACAGAAAACCTTCGCCATTGTGCAAGTGAATTTGG
GCTAAGTCATAGATGGTGTTGATCTTCAAAGTCGGTGTGGCGATCGCCAACTGCCAACGATCCAAATCCA
GGGCGAGCCATTTGCCAATCTCAACGGTCTTCGGAGCCCCGGCCATGTGCGCCACTAACACAAGCCGCTG
CTGGGTGTCGGGATTGGTGCGCCTGCCGTAGAAAATGGTGCGTTGGTGATCCGACCAATGGTGCAGGCGA
TCGCCCCTTGCAGGATCGAGATGATTTCGCAGCCAAGGCTGGGCCTGGCGATATTGCCGCAAGCGTAAAT
TAAAGCTCGCCCGCTCATCCGGTACCGATCCACAATAATGGGAGACCCGACAAGCCTCGTGGCCATCCTC
CATAAAGGCGATCGCTATTTC
